>Addgene plasmid #76939 | MAST2 gRNA (BRDN0001146449) | addgene full sequence | sequence record 186802 | Addgene Assembled Sequence
CCCGGGTGCAAAGATGGATAAAGTTTTAAACAGAGAGGAATCTTTGCAGCTAATGGACCTTCTAGGTCTT
GAAAGGAGTGGGAATTGGCTCCGGTGCCCGTCAGTGGGCAGAGCGCACATCGCCCACAGTCCCCGAGAAG
TTGGGGGGAGGGGTCGGCAATTGATCCGGTGCCTAGAGAAGGTGGCGCGGGGTAAACTGGGAAAGTGATG
TCGTGTACTGGCTCCGCCTTTTTCCCGAGGGTGGGGGAGAACCGTATATAAGTGCAGTAGTCGCCGTGAA
CGTTCTTTTTCGCAACGGGTTTGCCGCCAGAACACAGGTAAGTGCCGTGTGTGGTTCCCGCGGGCCTGGC
CTCTTTACGGGTTATGGCCCTTGCGTGCCTTGAATTACTTCCACCTGGCTGCAGTACGTGATTCTTGATC
CCGAGCTTCGGGTTGGAAGTGGGTGGGAGAGTTCGAGGCCTTGCGCTTAAGGAGCCCCTTCGCCTCGTGC
TTGAGTTGAGGCCTGGCCTGGGCGCTGGGGCCGCCGCGTGCGAATCTGGTGGCACCTTCGCGCCTGTCTC
GCTGCTTTCGATAAGTCTCTAGCCATTTAAAATTTTTGATGACCTGCTGCGACGCTTTTTTTCTGGCAAG
ATAGTCTTGTAAATGCGGGCCAAGATCTGCACACTGGTATTTCGGTTTTTGGGGCCGCGGGCGGCGACGG
GGCCCGTGCGTCCCAGCGCACATGTTCGGCGAGGCGGGGCCTGCGAGCGCGGCCACCGAGAATCGGACGG
GGGTAGTCTCAAGCTGGCCGGCCTGCTCTGGTGCCTGGCCTCGCGCCGCCGTGTATCGCCCCGCCCTGGG
CGGCAAGGCTGGCCCGGTCGGCACCAGTTGCGTGAGCGGAAAGATGGCCGCTTCCCGGCCCTGCTGCAGG
GAGCTCAAAATGGAGGACGCGGCGCTCGGGAGAGCGGGCGGGTGAGTCACCCACACAAAGGAAAAGGGCC
TTTCCGTCCTCAGCCGTCGCTTCATGTGACTCCACGGAGTACCGGGCGCCGTCCAGGCACCTCGATTAGT
TCTCGAGCTTTTGGAGTACGTCGTCTTTAGGTTGGGGGGAGGGGTTTTATGCGATGGAGTTTCCCCACAC
TGAGTGGGTGGAGACTGAAGTTAGGCCAGCTTGGCACTTGATGTAATTCTCCTTGGAATTTGCCCTTTTT
GAGTTTGGATCTTGGTTCATTCTCAAGCCTCAGACAGTGGTTCAAAGTTTTTTTCTTCCATTTCAGGTGT
CGTGACGTACGGCCACCATGACCGAGTACAAGCCCACGGTGCGCCTCGCCACCCGCGACGACGTCCCCAG
GGCCGTACGCACCCTCGCCGCCGCGTTCGCCGACTACCCCGCCACGCGCCACACCGTCGATCCGGACCGC
CACATCGAGCGGGTCACCGAGCTGCAAGAACTCTTCCTCACGCGCGTCGGGCTCGACATCGGCAAGGTGT
GGGTCGCGGACGACGGCGCCGCCGTGGCGGTCTGGACCACGCCGGAGAGCGTCGAAGCGGGGGCGGTGTT
CGCCGAGATCGGCCCGCGCATGGCCGAGTTGAGCGGTTCCCGGCTGGCCGCGCAGCAACAGATGGAAGGC
CTCCTGGCGCCGCACCGGCCCAAGGAGCCCGCGTGGTTCCTGGCCACCGTCGGAGTCTCGCCCGACCACC
AGGGCAAGGGTCTGGGCAGCGCCGTCGTGCTCCCCGGAGTGGAGGCGGCCGAGCGCGCCGGGGTGCCCGC
CTTCCTGGAGACCTCCGCGCCCCGCAACCTCCCCTTCTACGAGCGGCTCGGCTTCACCGTCACCGCCGAC
GTCGAGGTGCCCGAAGGACCGCGCACCTGGTGCATGACCCGCAAGCCCGGTGCCTGAACGCGTTAAGTCG
ACAATCAACCTCTGGATTACAAAATTTGTGAAAGATTGACTGGTATTCTTAACTATGTTGCTCCTTTTAC
GCTATGTGGATACGCTGCTTTAATGCCTTTGTATCATGCTATTGCTTCCCGTATGGCTTTCATTTTCTCC
TCCTTGTATAAATCCTGGTTGCTGTCTCTTTATGAGGAGTTGTGGCCCGTTGTCAGGCAACGTGGCGTGG
TGTGCACTGTGTTTGCTGACGCAACCCCCACTGGTTGGGGCATTGCCACCACCTGTCAGCTCCTTTCCGG
GACTTTCGCTTTCCCCCTCCCTATTGCCACGGCGGAACTCATCGCCGCCTGCCTTGCCCGCTGCTGGACA
GGGGCTCGGCTGTTGGGCACTGACAATTCCGTGGTGTTGTCGGGGAAATCATCGTCCTTTCCTTGGCTGC
TCGCCTGTGTTGCCACCTGGATTCTGCGCGGGACGTCCTTCTGCTACGTCCCTTCGGCCCTCAATCCAGC
GGACCTTCCTTCCCGCGGCCTGCTGCCGGCTCTGCGGCCTCTTCCGCGTCTTCGCCTTCGCCCTCAGACG
AGTCGGATCTCCCTTTGGGCCGCCTCCCCGCGTCGACTTTAAGACCAATGACTTACAAGGCAGCTGTAGA
TCTTAGCCACTTTTTAAAAGAAAAGGGGGGACTGGAAGGGCTAATTCACTCCCAACGAAGACAAGATCTG
CTTTTTGCTTGTACTGGGTCTCTCTGGTTAGACCAGATCTGAGCCTGGGAGCTCTCTGGCTAACTAGGGA
ACCCACTGCTTAAGCCTCAATAAAGCTTGCCTTGAGTGCTTCAAGTAGTGTGTGCCCGTCTGTTGTGTGA
CTCTGGTAACTAGAGATCCCTCAGACCCTTTTAGTCAGTGTGGAAAATCTCTAGCAGTACGTATAGTAGT
TCATGTCATCTTATTATTCAGTATTTATAACTTGCAAAGAAATGAATATCAGAGAGTGAGAGGAACTTGT
TTATTGCAGCTTATAATGGTTACAAATAAAGCAATAGCATCACAAATTTCACAAATAAAGCATTTTTTTC
ACTGCATTCTAGTTGTGGTTTGTCCAAACTCATCAATGTATCTTATCATGTCTGGCTCTAGCTATCCCGC
CCCTAACTCCGCCCATCCCGCCCCTAACTCCGCCCAGTTCCGCCCATTCTCCGCCCCATGGCTGACTAAT
TTTTTTTATTTATGCAGAGGCCGAGGCCGCCTCGGCCTCTGAGCTATTCCAGAAGTAGTGAGGAGGCTTT
TTTGGAGGCCTAGGGACGTACCCAATTCGCCCTATAGTGAGTCGTATTACGCGCGCTCACTGGCCGTCGT
TTTACAACGTCGTGACTGGGAAAACCCTGGCGTTACCCAACTTAATCGCCTTGCAGCACATCCCCCTTTC
GCCAGCTGGCGTAATAGCGAAGAGGCCCGCACCGATCGCCCTTCCCAACAGTTGCGCAGCCTGAATGGCG
AATGGG
[124 nt withheld, positions 3367-3490]
C
[91 nt withheld, positions 3492-3582]
A
[49 nt withheld, positions 3584-3632]
CCTTTGACGTTGGAGTCCACGTTCTTT
[37 nt withheld, positions 3660-3696]
ACCCTATCTCGGTCTATTCTTTTGATTTATAAGGGATTTTGCCGATTTCGGCCTATTGGTTAAAAAATGA
GCTGATTTAACAAAAATTTAACGCGAATTTTAACAAAATATTAACGCTTACAATTTAGGTGGCACTTTTC
GGGGAAATGTGCGCGGAACCCCTATTTGTTTATTTTTCTAAATACATTCAAATATGTATCCGCTCATGAG
ACAATAACCCTGATAAATGCTTCAATAATATTGAAAAAGGAAGAGTATGAGTATTCAACATTTCCGTGTC
GCCCTTATTCCCTTTTTTGCGGCATTTTGCCTTCCTGTTTTTGCTCACCCAGAAACGCTGGTGAAAGTAA
AAGATGCTGAAGATCAGTTGGGTGCACGAGTGGGTTACATCGAACTGGATCTCAACAGCGGTAAGATCCT
TGAGAGTTTTCGCCCCGAAGAACGTTTTCCAATGATGAGCACTTTTAAAGTTCTGCTATGTGGCGCGGTA
TTATCCCGTATTGACGCCGGGCAAGAGCAACTCGGTCGCCGCATACACTATTCTCAGAATGACTTGGTTG
AGTACTCACCAGTCACAGAAAAGCATCTTACGGATGGCATGACAGTAAGAGAATTATGCAGTGCTGCCAT
AACCATGAGTGATAACACTGCGGCCAACTTACTTCTGACAACGATCGGAGGACCGAAGGAGCTAACCGCT
TTTTTGCACAACATGGGGGATCATGTAACTCGCCTTGATCGTTGGGAACCGGAGCTGAATGAAGCCATAC
CAAACGACGAGCGTGACACCACGATGCCTGTAGCAATGGCAACAACGTTGCGCAAACTATTAACTGGCGA
ACTACTTACTCTAGCTTCCCGGCAACAATTAATAGACTGGATGGAGGCGGATAAAGTTGCAGGACCACTT
CTGCGCTCGGCCCTTCCGGCTGGCTGGTTTATTGCTGATAAATCTGGAGCCGGTGAGCGTGGGTCTCGCG
GTATCATTGCAGCACTGGGGCCAGATGGTAAGCCCTCCCGTATCGTAGTTATCTACACGACGGGGAGTCA
GGCAACTATGGATGAACGAAATAGACAGATCGCTGAGATAGGTGCCTCACTGATTAAGCATTGGTAACTG
TCAGACCAAGTTTACTCATATATACTTTAGATTGATTTAAAACTTCATTTTTAATTTAAAAGGATCTAGG
TGAAGATCCTTTTTGATAATCTCATGACCAAAATCCCTTAACGTGAGTTTTCGTTCCACTGAGCGTCAGA
CCCCGTAGAAAAGATCAAAGGATCTTCTTGAGATCCTTTTTTTCTGCGCGTAATCTGCTGCTTGCAAACA
AAAAAACCACCGCTACCAGCGGTGGTTTGTTTGCCGGATCAAGAGCTACCAACTCTTTTTCCGAAGGTAA
CTGGCTTCAGCAGAGCGCAGATACCAAATACTGTTCTTCTAGTGTAGCCGTAGTTAGGCCACCACTTCAA
GAACTCTGTAGCACCGCCTACATACCTCGCTCTGCTAATCCTGTTACCAGTGGCTGCTGCCAGTGGCGAT
AAGTCGTGTCTTACCGGGTTGGACTCAAGACGATAGTTACCGGATAAGGCGCAGCGGTCGGGCTGAACGG
GGGGTTCGTGCACACAGCCCAGCTTGGAGCGAACGACCTACACCGAACTGAGATACCTACAGCGTGAGCT
ATGAGAAAGCGCCACGCTTCCCGAAGGGAGAAAGGCGGACAGGTATCCGGTAAGCGGCAGGGTCGGAACA
GGAGAGCGCACGAGGGAGCTTCCAGGGGGAAACGCCTGGTATCTTTATAGTCCTGTCGGGTTTCGCCACC
TCTGACTTGAGCGTCGATTTTTGTGATGCTCGTCAGGGGGGCGGAGCCTATGGAAAAACGCCAGCAACGC
GGCCTTTTTACGGTTCCTGGCCTTTTGCTGGCCTTTTGCTCACATGTTCTTTCCTGCGTTATCCCCTGAT
TCTGTGGATAACCGTATTACCGCCTTTGAGTGAGCTGATACCGCTCGCCGCAGCCGAACGACCGAGCGCA
GCGAGTCAGTGAGCGAGGAAGCGGAAGAGCGCCCAATACGCAAACCGCCTCTCCCCGCGCGTTGGCCGAT
TCATTAATGCAGCTGGCACGACAGGTTTCCCGACTGGAAAGCGGGCAGTGAGCGCAACGCAATTAATGTG
AGTTAGCTCACTCATTAGGCACCCCAGGCTTTACACTTTATGCTTCCGGCTCGTATGTTGTGTGGAATTG
TGAGCGGATAACAATTTCACACAGGAAACAGCTATGACCATGATTACGCCAAGCGCGCAATTAACCCTCA
CTAAAGGGAACAAAAGCTGGAGCTGCAAGCTTAATGTAGTCTTATGCAATACTCTTGTAGTCTTGCAACA
TGGTAACGATGAGTTAGCAACATGCCTTACAAGGAGAGAAAAAGCACCGTGCATGCCGATTGGTGGAAGT
AAGGTGGTACGATCGTGCCTTATTAGGAAGGCAACAGACGGGTCTGACATGGATTGGACGAACCACTGAA
TTGCCGCATTGCAGAGATATTGTATTTAAGTGCCTAGCTCGATACATAAACGGGTCTCTCTGGTTAGACC
AGATCTGAGCCTGGGAGCTCTCTGGCTAACTAGGGAACCCACTGCTTAAGCCTCAATAAAGCTTGCCTTG
AGTGCTTCAAGTAGTGTGTGCCCGTCTGTTGTGTGACTCTGGTAACTAGAGATCCCTCAGACCCTTTTAG
TCAGTGTGGAAAATCTCTAGCAGTGGCGCCCGAACAGGGACTTGAAAGCGAAAGGGAAACCAGAGGAGCT
CTCTCGACGCAGGACTCGGCTTGCTGAAGCGCGCACGGCAAGAGGCGAGGGGCGGCGACTGGTGAGTACG
CCAAAAATTTTGACTAGCGGAGGCTAGAAGGAGAGAGATGGGTGCGAGAGCGTCAGTATTAAGCGGGGGA
GAATTAGATCGCGATGGGAAAAAATTCGGTTAAGGCCAGGGGGAAAGAAAAAATATAAATTAAAACATAT
AGTATGGGCAAGCAGGGAGCTAGAACGATTCGCAGTTAATCCTGGCCTGTTAGAAACATCAGAAGGCTGT
AGACAAATACTGGGACAGCTACAACCATCCCTTCAGACAGGATCAGAAGAACTTAGATCATTATATAATA
CAGTAGCAACCCTCTATTGTGTGCATCAAAGGATAGAGATAAAAGACACCAAGGAAGCTTTAGACAAGAT
AGAGGAAGAGCAAAACAAAAGTAAGACCACCGCACAGCAAGCGGCCGCTGATCTTCAGACCTGGAGGAGG
AGATATGAGGGACAATTGGAGAAGTGAATTATATAAATATAAAGTAGTAAAAATTGAACCATTAGGAGTA
GCACCCACCAAGGCAAAGAGAAGAGTGGTGCAGAGAGAAAAAAGAGCAGTGGGAATAGGAGCTTTGTTCC
TTGGGTTCTTGGGAGCAGCAGGAAGCACTATGGGCGCAGCGTCAATGACGCTGACGGTACAGGCCAGACA
ATTATTGTCTGGTATAGTGCAGCAGCAGAACAATTTGCTGAGGGCTATTGAGGCGCAACAGCATCTGTTG
CAACTCACAGTCTGGGGCATCAAGCAGCTCCAGGCAAGAATCCTGGCTGTGGAAAGATACCTAAAGGATC
AACAGCTCCTGGGGATTTGGGGTTGCTCTGGAAAACTCATTTGCACCACTGCTGTGCCTTGGAATGCTAG
TTGGAGTAATAAATCTCTGGAACAGATTTGGAATCACACGACCTGGATGGAGTGGGACAGAGAAATTAAC
AATTACACAAGCTTAATACACTCCTTAATTGAAGAATCGCAAAACCAGCAAGAAAAGAATGAACAAGAAT
TATTGGAATTAGATAAATGGGCAAGTTTGTGGAATTGGTTTAACATAACAAATTGGCTGTGGTATATAAA
ATTATTCATAATGATAGTAGGAGGCTTGGTAGGTTTAAGAATAGTTTTTGCTGTACTTTCTATAGTGAAT
AGAGTTAGGCAGGGATATTCACCATTATCGTTTCAGACCCACCTCCCAACCCCGAGGGGACCCAGAGAGG
GCCTATTTCCCATGATTCCTTCATATTTGCATATACGATACAAGGCTGTTAGAGAGATAATTAGAATTAA
TTTGACTGTAAACACAAAGATATTAGTACAAAATACGTGACGTAGAAAGTAATAATTTCTTGGGTAGTTT
GCAGTTTTAAAATTATGTTTTAAAATGGACTATCATATGCTTACCGTAACTTGAAAGTATTTCGATTTCT
TGGCTTTATATATCTTGTGGAAAGGACGAAACACCGAGCTGGCTAACGATGTAGCGGTTTTAGAGCTAGA
AATAGCAAGTTAAAATAAGGCTAGTCCGTTATCAACTTGAAAAAGTGGCACCGAGTCGGTGCTTTTTTAA
GCTTGGCGTAACTAGATCTTGAGACAAATGGCAGTATTCATCCACAATTTTAAAAGAAAAGGGGGGATTG
GGGGGTACAGTGCAGGGGAAAGAATAGTAGACATAATAGCAACAGACATACAAACTAAAGAATTACAAAA
ACAAATTACAAAAATTCAAAATTTTCGGGTTTATTACAGGGACAGCAGAGATCCACTTTGGCGCCGGCTC
GAGGGGG
Features (pLannotate 1.2.2; 29 found; start..end, strand, type, name):
     14..80      +  CDS            small t antigen (fragment): SV40 (simian virus 40) small t antigen
    106..317     +  promoter       EF-1α core promoter: core promoter for human elongation factor EF-1α
    318..1256    +  intron         EF-1α intron A: intron upstream of the start codon of human EF-1α
   1278..1877    +  CDS            PuroR (fragment): puromycin N-acetyltransferase; pac from Streptomyces; confers resistance to puromycin
   1893..2481    +  misc_feature   WPRE: woodchuck hepatitis virus posttranscriptional regulatory element
   2532..2551    +  misc_feature   cPPT/CTS (fragment): central polypurine tract and central termination sequence of HIV-1
   2553..2786    +  LTR            3' LTR (ΔU3): self-inactivating 3' long terminal repeat (LTR) from HIV-1
   2864..2985    +  polyA_signal   SV40 poly(A) signal: SV40 polyadenylation signal
   3025..3160    +  rep_origin     SV40 ori: SV40 origin of replication
   3181..3199    -  promoter       T7 promoter: promoter for bacteriophage T7 RNA polymerase
   3207..3362    +  CDS            lacZα (fragment): LacZα fragment of β-galactosidase; lacZ fragment
   3367..3795    +  rep_origin     f1 ori (sequence partly withheld): f1 bacteriophage origin of replication; arrow indicates direction of (+) strand synthesis
   3848..3952    +  promoter       AmpR promoter: bla
   3953..4813    +  CDS            AmpR: β-lactamase; bla; confers resistance to ampicillin, carbenicillin, and related antibiotics
   4984..5572    +  rep_origin     ori: high-copy-number ColE1/pMB1/pBR322/pUC origin of replication
   5755..5847    +  CDS            lacI (fragment): lac repressor; lacI; The lac repressor binds to the lac operator to inhibit transcription in E. coli. This inhibition can be relieved by adding lactose or isopropyl-β-D-thiogalactopyranoside (IPTG).
   5860..5881    +  protein_bind   CAP binding site: CAP binding activates transcription in the presence of cAMP. E. coli catabolite activator protein
   5896..5926    +  promoter       lac promoter: promoter for the E. coli lac operon
   5934..5950    +  protein_bind   lac operator: The lac repressor binds to the lac operator to inhibit transcription in E. coli. This inhibition can be relieved by adding lactose or isopropyl-β-D-thiogalactopyranoside (IPTG). lac repressor encoded by lacI
   5995..6013    +  promoter       T3 promoter: promoter for bacteriophage T3 RNA polymerase
   6041..6267    +  promoter       RSV promoter: Rous sarcoma virus enhancer/promoter
   6268..6448    +  LTR            5' LTR (truncated): truncated 5' long terminal repeat (LTR) from HIV-1
   6495..6620    +  misc_feature   HIV-1 Ψ: packaging signal of human immunodeficiency virus type 1
   6604..6967    +  CDS            HIV-1 gag (fragment): gag protein from human immunodeficiency virus 1; gag
   7113..7346    +  misc_feature   RRE: The Rev response element (RRE) of HIV-1 allows for Rev-dependent mRNA export from the nucleus to the cytoplasm.
   7723..7749    +  CDS            Rev (fragment): human immunodeficiency virus 1 (HIV-1) Rev protein; rev; enhances nuclear export of unspliced and incompletely spliced viral mRNAs
   7753..7993    +  promoter       U6 promoter: RNA polymerase III promoter for human U6 snRNA
   8023..8098    +  misc_RNA       gRNA scaffold: guide RNA scaffold for the Streptococcus pyogenes CRISPR/Cas9 system
   8154..8271    +  misc_feature   cPPT/CTS: central polypurine tract and central termination sequence of HIV-1
