[The description below was written by a language model from this plasmid's Addgene catalogue record and pLannotate feature annotations shown in this document.]
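Description:
MAST2 gRNA (BRDN0001146449) is a third-generation lentiviral CRISPR guide plasmid built on the lentiGuide-Puro backbone, carrying a single guide RNA directed against the human kinase gene MAST2 (also known as MAST205 or MTSSK; designed against the NM_015112.2 reference transcript). It is propagated in E. coli as a high-copy plasmid through a ColE1/pUC-type origin with ampicillin selection (β-lactamase), and the backbone also retains an f1 origin, an SV40 origin and poly(A) signal, and remnants of lac and phage-promoter cloning elements.

The lentiviral transfer cassette begins with an RSV promoter fused to a truncated HIV-1 5' LTR, which makes genomic RNA production Tat-independent, followed by the Ψ packaging signal with a partial gag sequence, and the Rev response element for Rev-dependent nuclear export. It ends in a ΔU3 self-inactivating 3' LTR. Within this frame, a human U6 RNA polymerase III promoter drives the MAST2-specific spacer joined to the Streptococcus pyogenes Cas9 guide scaffold. A cPPT/CTS element follows. Downstream of it, the EF-1α core promoter with its intron A expresses puromycin N-acetyltransferase for selecting transduced mammalian cells, and a WPRE enhances transcript expression.

The plasmid does not encode Cas9, so it must be paired with a separate Cas9 vector such as lentiCas9-Blast or used in cells that already express Cas9. It is an individual clone from a human kinome guide collection designed with optimized sgRNA rules. It is intended for Cas9-directed targeting of MAST2 in human cells after viral packaging and transduction.
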