Addgene plasmid #76939: MAST2 gRNA (BRDN0001146449)
Purpose: 3rd generation lentiviral gRNA plasmid targeting human MAST2
Depositing lab: John Doench & David Root. Depositing organization: Broad Institute. Publication: Optimized sgRNA design to maximize activity and minimize off-target effects of CRISPR-Cas9. Doench JG, Fusi N, Sullender M, Hegde M, Vaimberg EW, Donovan KF, Smith I, Tothova Z, Wilen C, Orchard R, Virgin HW, Listgarten J, Root DE. Nat Biotechnol. 2016 Jan 18. doi: 10.1038/nbt.3437. PubMed 26780180.
Backbone
  Vector backbone: lentiGuide-Puro
  Backbone manufacturer: Zhang Lab (Addgene plasmid # 52963)
  Vector type: Mammalian Expression, Lentiviral, CRISPR
  Selectable markers: Puromycin
Growth in bacteria
  Bacterial resistance: Ampicillin, 100 μg/mL
  Growth temperature: 37°C
  Growth strain: DH5alpha
  Copy number: High Copy
Gene/Insert
  Gene/Insert name: MAST2 (alt names: MAST2; NM_015112.2)
  gRNA/shRNA sequence: AGCTGGCTAACGATGTAGCG
  Species: H. sapiens (human)
  Entrez Gene: MAST2 (a.k.a. MAST205, MTSSK)
  Promoter: hU6
  Cloning method: Unknown
  Sequencing primers: 5′ U6-F; 3′ pS2-R
Terms and licenses: Academic/Nonprofit Terms; Industry Terms: Not Available to Industry
Depositor comments: The gRNA was designed to target the following Genbank reference sequence(s): NM_015112.2. Note that this plasmid does NOT contain Cas9. It should be used in conjunction with lentiCas9-Blast (Addgene #52962) or otherwise with cell lines already expressing Cas9. Browse the full kinome gRNA library at http://www.addgene.org/pooled-library/broadgpp-human-kinome/ or visit http://www.broadinstitute.org/rnai/public/ for detailed protocols and information.
How to cite: MAST2 gRNA (BRDN0001146449) was a gift from John Doench & David Root (Addgene plasmid # 76939 ; http://n2t.net/addgene:76939 ; RRID:Addgene_76939)
