>Addgene plasmid #76939 | MAST2 gRNA (BRDN0001146449) | depositor partial sequence | sequence record 144399 | Target Sequence
AGCTGGCTAACGATGTAGCG
