>Addgene plasmid #76939 | MAST2 gRNA (BRDN0001146449) | addgene partial sequence | sequence record 186801 | hU6-F
AGAAAGTAATAATTTCTTGGGTAGTTTGCAGTTTTAAAATTATGTTTTAAAATGGACTATCATATGCTTA
CCGTAACTTGAAAGTATTTCGATTTCTTGGCTTTATATATCTTGTGGAAAGGACGAAACACCGAGCTGGC
TAACGATGTAGCGGTTTTAGAGCTAGAAATAGCAAGTTAAAATAAGGCTAGTCCGTTATCAACTTGAAAA
AGTGGCACCGAGTCGGTGCTTTTTTAAGCTTGGCGTAACTAGATCTTGAGACAAATGGCAGTATTCATCC
ACAATTTTAAAAGAAAAGGGGGGATTGGGGGGTACAGTGCAGGGGAAAGAATAGTAGACATAATAGCAAC
AGACATACAAACTAAAGAATTACAAAAACAAATTACAAAAATTCAAAATTTTCGGGTTTATTACAGGGAC
AGCAGAGATCCACTTTGGCGCCGGCTCGAGGGGGCCCGGGTGCAAAGATGGATAAAGTTTTAAACAGAGA
GGAATCTTTGCAGCTAATGGACCTTCTAGGTCTTGAAAGGAGTGGGAATTGGCTCCGGTGCCCGTCAGTG
GGCAGAGCGC
